>Addgene plasmid #10836 | pLNCX Myr His p110 | addgene partial sequence | sequence record 17827 | 10836 with CMV Forward
GACGTCAGATCGCCTGGAGACGCCATCCACGCTGTTTTGACCTCCATAGAAGACACCGGGACCGATCCAG
CCTCCGCGGCCCCAAGCCTTACCATGGGGTCTTCAAAATCTAAACCAAAGGACCCCAGCCAGCGCCGGCG
CAGGATCCGAACAATGCCTCCAAGACCATCATCAGGTGAACTGTGGGGCATCCACTTGATGCCCCCAAGA
ATCCTAGTAGAATGTTTACTACCAAATGGGATGATAGTGACTTTAGAATGCCTCCGTGAGGCTACGTTAA
TAACGATAAAGCATGAACTATTTAAAGAAGCAAGAAAATACCCTCTCCATCAACTTCTTCAAGATGAATC
TTCTTACATTTTCGTAAGTGTTACCCAAGAAGCAGAAAGGGAAGAATTTTTTGATGAAACAAGACGACTT
TGTGACCTTCGGCTTTTTCAACCCTTTTTAAAAGTAATTGAACCAGTAGGCAACCGTGAAGAAAAGATCC
TCAATCGAGAAATTGGTTTTGCTATCGGCATGCCAGTGTGTGAATTCGATATGGTTAAAGATCCAGAAGT
ACAGGACTTCCGAAGAAATATTCTCAATGTTTGTAAAGAAGCTGTGGATCTTAGGGATCTTAATTCACCT
CATAGTAGAGCAAT
