[The description below was written by a language model from this plasmid's Addgene catalogue record.]
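Description:
pLNCX Myr His p110 is a retroviral mammalian expression plasmid built on the pLNCX backbone (about 6.6 kb without insert), carrying bovine p110, the PIK3CA catalytic subunit of PI 3-kinase. It is maintained in bacteria as a high-copy plasmid under ampicillin selection, and transduced or transfected mammalian cells are selected with G418 through the vector's neomycin resistance marker. No feature table accompanies the record, so individual backbone elements are not itemised. pLNCX-type vectors generally place the neomycin marker under control of the 5′ LTR and the inserted gene under an internal CMV promoter, which fits the CMV forward sequencing primer listed for this plasmid. The LTRs and packaging signal allow the transcript to be packaged into retroviral particles in a suitable packaging cell line, giving stable integration in target cells.

The p110 coding sequence sits in the HindIII site, which is retained at both ends. At the 5′ end, a synthetic oligonucleotide fragment supplies a Kozak sequence and the c-src myristoylation signal peptide, joined to p110 and the vector in a three-piece ligation. A 6xHis tag was added to the 3′ end by PCR. N-terminal myristoylation anchors the protein to cellular membranes, a strategy commonly used to bring p110 close to its lipid substrates and make it constitutively active independently of upstream recruitment signals. The His tag allows detection or affinity purification. The associated study compared constitutive with transient cellular expression of PI 3-kinase, so the construct is suited to generating stable cell populations that express membrane-targeted p110.
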