Addgene plasmid #10836: pLNCX Myr His p110
Depositing lab: Thomas Roberts. Depositing organization: Dana-Farber Cancer Institute. Publication: Constitutive cellular expression of PI 3-kinase is distinct from transient expression. Auger KR, Wang J, Narsimhan RP, Holcombe T, Roberts TM. Biochem Biophys Res Commun. 2000 Jun 16. 272(3):822-9. 10.1006/bbrc.2000.2806 PubMed 10860837.
Backbone
  Vector backbone: pLNCX
  Backbone manufacturer: BD Biosciences
  Backbone size w/o insert (bp): 6620
  Vector type: Mammalian Expression, Retroviral
  Selectable markers: Neomycin (select with G418)
Growth in bacteria
  Bacterial resistance: Ampicillin, 100 μg/mL
  Growth temperature: 37°C
  Growth strain: DH5alpha
  Copy number: High Copy
Gene/Insert
  Gene/Insert name: p110 (alt names: PI3 Kinase; PI3K; PIK3CA)
  Species: B. taurus (bovine)
  GenBank ID: NM_174574
  Entrez Gene: PIK3CA
  Tag / fusion protein: Myr (N terminal on insert); 6xHis (C terminal on insert)
  Cloning method: Restriction Enzyme; 5′ cloning site HindIII (not destroyed); 3′ cloning site HindIII (not destroyed)
  Sequencing primers: 5′ CMV-F
Terms and licenses: Academic/Nonprofit Terms; Industry Terms: Not Available to Industry
Depositor comments: A pair of overlapping oligomers were synthesized based on the c-src myristoylation signal peptide sequence. A Kozak sequence was engineered at the 5 of the c-src myristoylation signal sequence (MetGly-Ser-Ser-Lys-Ser-Lys-Pro-Lys-Asp-Pro-Ser-Gln-Arg-Arg-ArgArg-Ile-Arg-Thr). The fragment was ligated to the 5 end of bovine p110 sequence and cloned into a retroviral expression vector (pLNCX) by a three piece ligation reaction. A 6 histidine tag was incorporated on the 3 end of p110 by PCR.
How to cite: pLNCX Myr His p110 was a gift from Thomas Roberts (Addgene plasmid # 10836 ; http://n2t.net/addgene:10836 ; RRID:Addgene_10836)
